>Addgene plasmid #125131 | pCAGGS-Akt-FoxO3a-KTR-EGFP | addgene full sequence | sequence record 246154 | Addgene NGS Result
GGTCGATCGACATTGATTATTGACTAGTTATTAATAGTAATCAATTACGGGGTCATTAGTTCATAGCCCA
TATATGGAGTTCCGCGTTACATAACTTACGGTAAATGGCCCGCCTGGCTGACCGCCCAACGACCCCCGCC
CATTGACGTCAATAATGACGTATGTTCCCATAGTAACGCCAATAGGGACTTTCCATTGACGTCAATGGGT
GGAGTATTTACGGTAAACTGCCCACTTGGCAGTACATCAAGTGTATCATATGCCAAGTACGCCCCCTATT
GACGTCAATGACGGTAAATGGCCCGCCTGGCATTATGCCCAGTACATGACCTTATGGGACTTTCCTACTT
GGCAGTACATCTACGTATTAGTCATCGCTATTACCATGGTCGAGGTGAGCCCCACGTTCTGCTTCACTCT
CCCCATCTCCCCCCCCTCCCCACCCCCAATTTTGTATTTATTTATTTTTTAATTATTTTGTGCAGCGATG
GGGGCGGGGGGGGGGGGGGSGCGCGCCMGGGGGGGGGGGGGGGGGGGGGGGGGGGGGGGGGGSGRGGSGG
RGRGGKGCGGCGGCAGCCAATCAGAGCGGCGCGCTCCGAAAGTTTCCTTTTATGGCGAGGCGGCGGCGGC
GGCGGCCCTATAAAAAGCGAAGCGCGCGGCGGGCGGGAGTCGCTGCGCGCTGCCTTCGCCCCGTGCCCCG
CTCCGCCGCCGCCTCGCGCCGCCCGCCCCGGCTCTGACTGACCGCGTTACTCCCACAGGTGAGCGGGCGG
GACGGCCCTTCTCCTCCGGGCTGTAATTAGCGCTTGGTTTAATGACGGCTTGTTTCTTTTCTGTGGCTGC
GTGAAAGCCTTGAGGGGCTCCGGGAGGGCCCTTTGTGCGGGGGGAGCGGCTCGGGGGGTGCGTGCGTGTG
TGTGTGCGTGGGGAGCGCCGCGTGCGGCTCCGCGCTGCCCGGCGGCTGTGAGCGCTGCGGGCGCGGCGCG
GGGCTTTGTGCGCTCCGCAGTGTGCGCGAGGGGAGCGCGGCCGGGGGCGGTGCCCCGCGGTGCGGGGGGG
GCTGCGAGGGGAACAAAGGCTGCGTGCGGGGTGTGTGCGTGGGGGGGTGAGCAGGGGGTGTGGGCGCGTC
GGTCGGGCTGCAACCCCCCCTGCACCCCCCTCCCCGAGTTGCTGAGCACGGCCCGGCTTCGGGTGCGGGG
CTCCGTACGGGGCGTGGCGCGGGGCTCGCCGTGCCGGGCGGGGGGTGGCGGCAGGTGGGGGTGCCGGGCG
GGGCGGGGCCGCCTCGGGCCGGGGRGGGCTCGGGGGRGGGGCGCGGCGGCCCCSGGAGCGCCGGCGGCTG
TCGAGGCGCGGCGAGCCGCAGCCATTGCCTTTTATGGTAATCGTGCGAGAGGGCGCAGGGACTTCCTTTG
TCCCAAATCTGTGCGGAGCCGAAATCTGGGAGGCGCCGCCGCACCCCCTCTAGCGGGCGCGGGGCGAAGC
GGTGCGGCGCCGGCAGGAAGGAAATGGGCGGGGAGGGCCTTCGTGCGTCGCCGCGCCGCCGTCCCCTTCT
CCCTCTCCAGCCTCGGGGCTGTCCGCGGGGGGACGGCTGCCTTCGGGGGGGACGGGGCAGGGCGGGGTTC
GGCTTCTGGCGTGTGACCGGCGGCTCTAGCTAGAGCCTCTGCTAACCATGTTCATGCCTTCTTCTTTTTC
CTACAGCTCCTGGGCAACGTGCTGGTTATTGTGCTGTCTCATCATTTTGGCAAAGAATTCGCCATGGCAG
AGGCACCGGCTTCCCCGGCCCCGCTCTCTCCGCTCGAAGTGGAGCTGGACCCGGAGTTCGAGCCCCAGAG
CCGTCCGCGATCCTGTACGTGGCCCCTGCAAAGGCCGGAGCTCCAAGCGAGCCCTGCCAAGCCCTCGGGG
GAGACGGCCGCCGACTCCATGATCCCCGAGGAGGAGGACGATGAAGACGACGAGGACGGCGGGGGACGGG
CCGGCTCGGCCATGGCGATCGGCGGCGGCGGCGGGAGCGGCACGCTGGGCTCCGGGCTGCTCCTTGAGGA
CTCGGCCCGGGTGCTGGCACCCGGAGGGCAAGACCCCGGGTCTGGGCCAGCCACCGCGGCGGGCGGGCTG
AGCGGGGGTACACAGGCGCTGCTGCAGCCTCAGCAACCGCTGCCACCGCCGCAGCCGGGGGTGGCTGGGG
GCTCCGGGCAGCCGAGGAAATGTTCGTCGCGGCGGAACGCCTGGGGAAACCTGTCCTACGCGGACCTGAT
CACCCGCGCCATCGAGAGCTCCCCGGACAAACGGCTCACTCTGTCCCAGATCTACGAGTGGATGGTGCGT
TGCGTGCCCTACTTCAAGGATAAGGGCGACAGCAACAGCTCTGCCGGCTGGAAGAACTCCATCCGGCGCA
ACCTGTCACTGCATAGTCGATTCATGCGGGTCCAGAATGAGGGAACTGGCAAGAGCTCTTGGTGGATCAT
CAACCCTGATGGGGGGAAGAGCGGAAAAGCCCCCCGGCGGCGGGCTGTCTCCATGGACAATAGCAACAAG
TATACCAAGAGCCGTGGCCGCGCAGCCAAGAAGAAGGCAGCCCTGCAGACAGCCCCCGAATCAGCTGACG
ACAGTCCCTCCCAGCTCTCCAAGTGGCCTGGCAGCCCCACGTCACGCAGCAGTGATGAGCTGGATGCGTG
GACGGACTTCCGTTCACGCACCAATTCTAACGCCAGCACAGTCAGTGGCCGCCTGTCGCCCATCATGGCA
AGCACAGAGTTGGATGAAGTCCAGGACGATGATGCGCCTCTCTCGCCCATGCTCTACAGCAGCTCAGCCA
GCCTGTCACCTTCAGTAAGCAAGCCGTGCACGGTGGAACTGCCACGGCTGACTGATATGGCAGGCACCAT
GAATCTGAATGATGGGCTGACTGAAAACCTCATGGACGACCTGCTGGATAACATCACGCTCGGCGGCCGC
ATGGTGAGCAAGGGCGAGGAGCTGTTCACCGGGGTGGTGCCCATCCTGGTCGAGCTGGACGGCGACGTAA
ACGGCCACAAGTTCAGCGTGTCCGGCGAGGGCGAGGGCGATGCCACCTACGGCAAGCTGACCCTGAAGTT
CATCTGCACCACCGGCAAGCTGCCCGTGCCCTGGCCCACCCTCGTGACCACCCTGACCTACGGCGTGCAG
TGCTTCAGCCGCTACCCCGACCACATGAAGCAGCACGACTTCTTCAAGTCCGCCATGCCCGAAGGCTACG
TCCAGGAGCGCACCATCTTCTTCAAGGACGACGGCAACTACAAGACCCGCGCCGAGGTGAAGTTCGAGGG
CGACACCCTGGTGAACCGCATCGAGCTGAAGGGCATCGACTTCAAGGAGGACGGCAACATCCTGGGGCAC
AAGCTGGAGTACAACTACAACAGCCACAACGTCTATATCATGGCCGACAAGCAGAAGAACGGCATCAAGG
TGAACTTCAAGATCCGCCACAACATCGAGGACGGCAGCGTGCAGCTCGCCGACCACTACCAGCAGAACAC
CCCCATCGGCGACGGCCCCGTGCTGCTGCCCGACAACCACTACCTGAGCACCCAGTCCGCCCTGAGCAAA
GACCCCAACGAGAAGCGCGATCACATGGTCCTGCTGGAGTTCGTGACCGCCGCCTCTAGATAAGTCGACG
GATCTTTTTCCCTCTGCCAAAAATTATGGGGACATCATGAAGCCCCTTGAGCATCTGACTTCTGGCTAAT
AAAGGAAATTTATTTTCATTGCAATAGTGTGTTGGAATTTTTTGTGTCTCTCACTCGGAAGGACATATGG
GAGGGCAAATCATTTAAAACATCAGAATGAGTATTTGGTTTAGAGTTTGGCAACATATGCCCATATGCTG
GCTGCCATGAACAAAGGTTGGCTATAAAGAGGTCATCAGTATATGAAACAGCCCCCTGCTGTCCATTCCT
TATTCCATAGAAAAGCCTTGACTTGAGGTTAGATTTTTTTTATATTTTGTTTTGTGTTATTTTTTTCTTT
AACATCCCTAAAATTTTCCTTACATGTTTTACTAGCCAGATTTTTCCTCCTCTCCTGACTACTCCCAGTC
ATAGCTGTCCCTCTTCTCTTATGGAGATCCCTCGACCTGCAGCCCAAGCTTGGCGTAATCATGGTCATAG
CTGTTTCCTGTGTGAAATTGTTATCCGCTCACAATTCCACACAACATACGAGCCGGAAGCATAAAGTGTA
AAGCCTGGGGTGCCTAATGAGTGAGCTAACTCACATTAATTGCGTTGCGCTCACTGCCCGCTTTCCAGTC
GGGAAACCTGTCGTGCCAGCGGATCCGCATCTCAATTAGTCAGCAACCATAGTCCCGCCCCTAACTCCGC
CCATCCCGCCCCTAACTCCGCCCAGTTCCGCCCATTCTCCGCCCCATGGCTGACTAATTTTTTTTATTTA
TGCAGAGGCCGAGGCCGCCTCGGCCTCTGAGCTATTCCAGAAGTAGTGAGGAGGCTTTTTTGGAGGCCTA
GGCTTTTGCAAAAAGCTAACTTGTTTATTGCAGCTTATAATGGTTACAAATAAAGCAATAGCATCACAAA
TTTCACAAATAAAGCATTTTTTTCACTGCATTCTAGTTGTGGTTTGTCCAAACTCATCAATGTATCTTAT
CATGTCTGGATCCGCTGCATTAATGAATCGGCCAACGCGCGGGGAGAGGCGGTTTGCGTATTGGGCGCTC
TTCCGCTTCCTCGCTCACTGACTCGCTGCGCTCGGTCGTTCGGCTGCGGCGAGCGGTATCAGCTCACTCA
AAGGCGGTAATACGGTTATCCACAGAATCAGGGGATAACGCAGGAAAGAACATGTGAGCAAAAGGCCAGC
AAAAGGCCAGGAACCGTAAAAAGGCCGCGTTGCTGGCGTTTTTCCATAGGCTCCGCCCCCCTGACGAGCA
TCACAAAAATCGACGCTCAAGTCAGAGGTGGCGAAACCCGACAGGACTATAAAGATACCAGGCGTTTCCC
CCTGGAAGCTCCCTCGTGCGCTCTCCTGTTCCGACCCTGCCGCTTACCGGATACCTGTCCGCCTTTCTCC
CTTCGGGAAGCGTGGCGCTTTCTCATAGCTCACGCTGTAGGTATCTCAGTTCGGTGTAGGTCGTTCGCTC
CAAGCTGGGCTGTGTGCACGAACCCCCCGTTCAGCCCGACCGCTGCGCCTTATCCGGTAACTATCGTCTT
GAGTCCAACCCGGTAAGACACGACTTATCGCCACTGGCAGCAGCCACTGGTAACAGGATTAGCAGAGCGA
GGTATGTAGGCGGTGCTACAGAGTTCTTGAAGTGGTGGCCTAACTACGGCTACACTAGAAGAACAGTATT
TGGTATCTGCGCTCTGCTGAAGCCAGTTACCTTCGGAAAAAGAGTTGGTAGCTCTTGATCCGGCAAACAA
ACCACCGCTGGTAGCGGTGGTTTTTTTGTTTGCAAGCAGCAGATTACGCGCAGAAAAAAAGGATCTCAAG
AAGATCCTTTGATCTTTTCTACGGGGTCTGACGCTCAGTGGAACGAAAACTCACGTTAAGGGATTTTGGT
CATGAGATTATCAAAAAGGATCTTCACCTAGATCCTTTTAAATTAAAAATGAAGTTTTAAATCAATCTAA
AGTATATATGAGTAAACTTGGTCTGACAGTTACCAATGCTTAATCAGTGAGGCACCTATCTCAGCGATCT
GTCTATTTCGTTCATCCATAGTTGCCTGACTCCCCGTCGTGTAGATAACTACGATACGGGAGGGCTTACC
ATCTGGCCCCAGTGCTGCAATGATACCGCGAGACCCACGCTCACCGGCTCCAGATTTATCAGCAATAAAC
CAGCCAGCCGGAAGGGCCGAGCGCAGAAGTGGTCCTGCAACTTTATCCGCCTCCATCCAGTCTATTAATT
GTTGCCGGGAAGCTAGAGTAAGTAGTTCGCCAGTTAATAGTTTGCGCAACGTTGTTGCCATTGCTACAGG
CATCGTGGTGTCACGCTCGTCGTTTGGTATGGCTTCATTCAGCTCCGGTTCCCAACGATCAAGGCGAGTT
ACATGATCCCCCATGTTGTGCAAAAAAGCGGTTAGCTCCTTCGGTCCTCCGATCGTTGTCAGAAGTAAGT
TGGCCGCAGTGTTATCACTCATGGTTATGGCAGCACTGCATAATTCTCTTACTGTCATGCCATCCGTAAG
ATGCTTTTCTGTGACTGGTGAGTACTCAACCAAGTCATTCTGAGAATAGTGTATGCGGCGACCGAGTTGC
TCTTGCCCGGCGTCAATACGGGATAATACCGCGCCACATAGCAGAACTTTAAAAGTGCTCATCATTGGAA
AACGTTCTTCGGGGCGAAAACTCTCAAGGATCTTACCGCTGTTGAGATCCAGTTCGATGTAACCCACTCG
TGCACCCAACTGATCTTCAGCATCTTTTACTTTCACCAGCGTTTCTGGGTGAGCAAAAACAGGAAGGCAA
AATGCCGCAAAAAAGGGAATAAGGGCGACACGGAAATGTTGAATACTCATACTCTTCCTTTTTCAATATT
ATTGAAGCATTTATCAGGGTTATTGTCTCATGAGCGGATACATATTTGAATGTATTTAGAAAAATAAACA
AATAGGGGTTCCGCGCACATTTCCCCGAAAAGTGCCACCTG
Features (pLannotate 1.2.2; 17 found; start..end, strand, type, name):
      9..388     +  enhancer       CMV enhancer: human cytomegalovirus immediate early enhancer
    666..1686    +  intron         chimeric intron: chimera between introns from chicken β-actin and rabbit β-globin
   1684..1740    +  CDS            HBB (fragment): HBB_LEPEU - Experimental evidence at protein level: Swiss-Prot protein existence level 1. Involved in oxygen transport from the lung to the various peripheral tissues. From Lepus europaeus (European hare).
   1744..2931    +  CDS            FOXO3 (fragment): FOXO3_HUMAN - Also known as FKHRL1 From Homo sapiens (Human).
   2947..3624    +  CDS            (3-F)Tyr-EGFP: (3-F)Tyr-EGFP is a basic (constitutively fluorescent) green fluorescent protein published in 2004, derived from Aequorea victoria.
   3708..3763    +  polyA_signal   β-globin poly(A) signal: rabbit β-globin polyadenylation signal (Gil and Proudfoot, 1987)
   4148..4164    -  protein_bind   lac operator: The lac repressor binds to the lac operator to inhibit transcription in E. coli. This inhibition can be relieved by adding lactose or isopropyl-β-D-thiogalactopyranoside (IPTG). lac repressor encoded by lacI
   4172..4202    -  promoter       lac promoter: promoter for the E. coli lac operon
   4217..4238    -  protein_bind   CAP binding site: CAP binding activates transcription in the presence of cAMP. E. coli catabolite activator protein
   4251..4290    -  CDS            lacI (fragment): lac repressor; lacI; The lac repressor binds to the lac operator to inhibit transcription in E. coli. This inhibition can be relieved by adding lactose or isopropyl-β-D-thiogalactopyranoside (IPTG).
   4297..4319    +  promoter       SV40 promoter (fragment): SV40 enhancer and early promoter
   4343..4478    +  rep_origin     SV40 ori: SV40 origin of replication
   4498..4632    +  polyA_signal   SV40 poly(A) signal: SV40 polyadenylation signal
   4634..4688    -  CDS            lacI (fragment): lac repressor; lacI; The lac repressor binds to the lac operator to inhibit transcription in E. coli. This inhibition can be relieved by adding lactose or isopropyl-β-D-thiogalactopyranoside (IPTG).
   4871..5459    -  rep_origin     ori: high-copy-number ColE1/pMB1/pBR322/pUC origin of replication
   5630..6490    -  CDS            AmpR: β-lactamase; bla; confers resistance to ampicillin, carbenicillin, and related antibiotics
   6491..6595    -  promoter       AmpR promoter: bla
