[The description below was written by a language model from this plasmid's Addgene catalogue record and pLannotate feature annotations shown in this document.]
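Description:
pCAGGS-Akt-FoxO3a-KTR-EGFP is a mammalian expression plasmid built on the pCAGGS backbone that encodes a genetically encoded fluorescent reporter of Akt kinase activity. It is propagated in E. coli through a high-copy ColE1/pUC-type origin and selected with ampicillin via the bla (AmpR) gene and its own promoter. The backbone also carries lac promoter/operator remnants, short lacI fragments and an SV40 origin with an SV40 poly(A) signal. The SV40 origin can support episomal replication in cells expressing large T antigen. No mammalian selection marker is annotated.

The payload is driven by the CAG promoter, seen in the feature table as the CMV immediate-early enhancer followed by the chimeric chicken β-actin/rabbit β-globin intron. It is terminated by the rabbit β-globin polyadenylation signal. The open reading frame consists of residues 1–402 of human FOXO3 (FoxO3a; listed in the catalogue under the alias FOXO2), cloned between EcoRI and NotI and fused at its C terminus to EGFP. The GFP annotation matches an EGFP variant entry, which is consistent with the stated tag. As a kinase translocation reporter (KTR), the FoxO3a fragment acts as an Akt substrate whose phosphorylation shifts the fusion between nucleus and cytoplasm. Akt activity in single live cells can therefore be read out from the nuclear-to-cytoplasmic distribution of green fluorescence. The associated work used it for multiplexed imaging alongside ERK activity and cell-cycle reporters.

The catalogue gives a total size of 8,551 bp, whereas the annotated full-sequence record is 6,621 nt. The latter is closer to the stated backbone plus insert and EGFP, and the record does not explain the difference.
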