Addgene plasmid #125131: pCAGGS-Akt-FoxO3a-KTR-EGFP
Purpose: Fluorescent reporter for Akt activity
Depositing lab: Kazuhiro Aoki. Depositing organization: Kyoto University. Publication: Multiplexed Fluorescence Imaging of ERK and Akt Activities and Cell-cycle Progression. Maryu G, Matsuda M, Aoki K. Cell Struct Funct. 2016 Jul 22;41(2):81-92. doi: 10.1247/csf.16007. Epub 2016 May 28. PubMed 27247077.
Backbone
  Vector backbone: pCAGGS
  Backbone manufacturer: Junichi Miyazaki (Osaka University, Japan)
  Backbone size w/o insert (bp): 4870
  Total vector size (bp): 8551
  Vector type: Mammalian Expression
Growth in bacteria
  Bacterial resistance: Ampicillin, 100 μg/mL
  Growth temperature: 37°C
  Growth strain: DH5alpha
  Copy number: High Copy
Gene/Insert
  Gene/Insert name: FOXO2
  Species: H. sapiens (human)
  Insert size (bp): 1206
  Mutation: FoxO3A 1-402 amino acid
  GenBank ID: NM_001455
  Entrez Gene: FOXO3 (a.k.a. AF6q21, FKHRL1, FKHRL1P2, FOXO2, FOXO3A)
  Promoter: CAG promoter
  Tag / fusion protein: Enhanced green fluorescent protein (EGFP) (C terminal on insert)
  Cloning method: Restriction Enzyme; 5′ cloning site EcoRI (not destroyed); 3′ cloning site NotI (not destroyed)
  Sequencing primers: 5′ pCAGGSseq_F; 3′ pCAGGSseq_R
Terms and licenses: Academic/Nonprofit Terms; Industry Terms: Not Available to Industry
Depositor comments: Expression vector for Akt-FoxO3a-KTR-EGFP in mammalian cells.
How to cite: pCAGGS-Akt-FoxO3a-KTR-EGFP was a gift from Kazuhiro Aoki (Addgene plasmid # 125131 ; http://n2t.net/addgene:125131 ; RRID:Addgene_125131)
